>Addgene plasmid #166433 | pGEX-6P-1 Caenorhabditis elegans CNNM2 CBS-pair domain | addgene full sequence | sequence record 329458 | Addgene NGS Result
ACGTTATCGACTGCACGGTGCACCAATGCTTCTGGCGTCAGGCAGCCATCGGAAGCTGTGGTATGGCTGT
GCAGGTCGTAAATCACTGCATAATTCGTGTCGCTCAAGGCGCACTCCCGTTCTGGATAATGTTTTTTGCG
CCGACATCATAACGGTTCTGGCAAATATTCTGAAATGAGCTGTTGACAATTAATCATCGGCTCGTATAAT
GTGTGGAATTGTGAGCGGATAACAATTTCACACAGGAAACAGTATTCATGTCCCCTATACTAGGTTATTG
GAAAATTAAGGGCCTTGTGCAACCCACTCGACTTCTTTTGGAATATCTTGAAGAAAAATATGAAGAGCAT
TTGTATGAGCGCGATGAAGGTGATAAATGGCGAAACAAAAAGTTTGAATTGGGTTTGGAGTTTCCCAATC
TTCCTTATTATATTGATGGTGATGTTAAATTAACACAGTCTATGGCCATCATACGTTATATAGCTGACAA
GCACAACATGTTGGGTGGTTGTCCAAAAGAGCGTGCAGAGATTTCAATGCTTGAAGGAGCGGTTTTGGAT
ATTAGATACGGTGTTTCGAGAATTGCATATAGTAAAGACTTTGAAACTCTCAAAGTTGATTTTCTTAGCA
AGCTACCTGAAATGCTGAAAATGTTCGAAGATCGTTTATGTCATAAAACATATTTAAATGGTGATCATGT
AACCCATCCTGACTTCATGTTGTATGACGCTCTTGATGTTGTTTTATACATGGACCCAATGTGCCTGGAT
GCGTTCCCAAAATTAGTTTGTTTTAAAAAACGTATTGAAGCTATCCCACAAATTGATAAGTACTTGAAAT
CCAGCAAGTATATAGCATGGCCTTTGCAGGGCTGGCAAGCCACGTTTGGTGGTGGCGACCATCCTCCAAA
ATCGGATCTGGAAGTTCTGTTCCAGGGGCCCCTGGGATCCCTGAAAATCGCGATCGGCGCGATGGAACTG
ACCAAAAAATCTGTGCGTGACGTTATGACCGACATCGACGACGTTTTCATGCTGTCTGAGGACCAGGTTC
TGAACGCGGAAACCATGACCAAAATCTCTGACTCCGGTTACACCCGTATCCCGGTTTTCGAAGGTAACAA
CCGTAACAAAGTTGCGGTTAAAAACCTGCTGTACGTTTCTGACCTGGCGCTGATCGGTAAAGACAACAAC
ATCACCGTTAAAGCGGTTGCGCGTTTCAACAAACGTCGTCTGCGTATCGTTGACGAATCTATGCCGCTGA
CCGCGCTGATGGACGAATTTAAACTGGGTGACTACCACCTGGCGATGGTTGCGAAAGCGACCGAAGTTAA
AAAACACCACCACGGTAAATTCGCGGACGGCACCGTTGACTCTTTCATCCTGAAATCTATGAAACTGGTT
GAAGCGACCATGATGCCGCAGGTTGAAAACCCGGAAGATCACCCGGTTACCCTGGTTGGCCTGATCACCC
TGGAAGATATTACCGAAGAACTGCTGCAGGCTGAAATCACCGACGAATAACTCGAGCGGCCGCATCGTGA
CTGACTGACGATCTGCCTCGCGCGTTTCGGTGATGACGGTGAAAACCTCTGACACATGCAGCTCCCGGAG
ACGGTCACAGCTTGTCTGTAAGCGGATGCCGGGAGCAGACAAGCCCGTCAGGGCGCGTCAGCGGGTGTTG
GCGGGTGTCGGGGCGCAGCCATGACCCAGTCACGTAGCGATAGCGGAGTGTATAATTCTTGAAGACGAAA
GGGCCTCGTGATACGCCTATTTTTATAGGTTAATGTCATGATAATAATGGTTTCTTAGACGTCAGGTGGC
ACTTTTCGGGGAAATGTGCGCGGAACCCCTATTTGTTTATTTTTCTAAATACATTCAAATATGTATCCGC
TCATGAGACAATAACCCTGATAAATGCTTCAATAATATTGAAAAAGGAAGAGTATGAGTATTCAACATTT
CCGTGTCGCCCTTATTCCCTTTTTTGCGGCATTTTGCCTTCCTGTTTTTGCTCACCCAGAAACGCTGGTG
AAAGTAAAAGATGCTGAAGATCAGTTGGGTGCACGAGTGGGTTACATCGAACTGGATCTCAACAGCGGTA
AGATCCTTGAGAGTTTTCGCCCCGAAGAACGTTTTCCAATGATGAGCACTTTTAAAGTTCTGCTATGTGG
CGCGGTATTATCCCGTGTTGACGCCGGGCAAGAGCAACTCGGTCGCCGCATACACTATTCTCAGAATGAC
TTGGTTGAGTACTCACCAGTCACAGAAAAGCATCTTACGGATGGCATGACAGTAAGAGAATTATGCAGTG
CTGCCATAACCATGAGTGATAACACTGCGGCCAACTTACTTCTGACAACGATCGGAGGACCGAAGGAGCT
AACCGCTTTTTTGCACAACATGGGGGATCATGTAACTCGCCTTGATCGTTGGGAACCGGAGCTGAATGAA
GCCATACCAAACGACGAGCGTGACACCACGATGCCTGCAGCAATGGCAACAACGTTGCGCAAACTATTAA
CTGGCGAACTACTTACTCTAGCTTCCCGGCAACAATTAATAGACTGGATGGAGGCGGATAAAGTTGCAGG
ACCACTTCTGCGCTCGGCCCTTCCGGCTGGCTGGTTTATTGCTGATAAATCTGGAGCCGGTGAGCGTGGG
TCTCGCGGTATCATTGCAGCACTGGGGCCAGATGGTAAGCCCTCCCGTATCGTAGTTATCTACACGACGG
GGAGTCAGGCAACTATGGATGAACGAAATAGACAGATCGCTGAGATAGGTGCCTCACTGATTAAGCATTG
GTAACTGTCAGACCAAGTTTACTCATATATACTTTAGATTGATTTAAAACTTCATTTTTAATTTAAAAGG
ATCTAGGTGAAGATCCTTTTTGATAATCTCATGACCAAAATCCCTTAACGTGAGTTTTCGTTCCACTGAG
CGTCAGACCCCGTAGAAAAGATCAAAGGATCTTCTTGAGATCCTTTTTTTCTGCGCGTAATCTGCTGCTT
GCAAACAAAAAAACCACCGCTACCAGCGGTGGTTTGTTTGCCGGATCAAGAGCTACCAACTCTTTTTCCG
AAGGTAACTGGCTTCAGCAGAGCGCAGATACCAAATACTGTCCTTCTAGTGTAGCCGTAGTTAGGCCACC
ACTTCAAGAACTCTGTAGCACCGCCTACATACCTCGCTCTGCTAATCCTGTTACCAGTGGCTGCTGCCAG
TGGCGATAAGTCGTGTCTTACCGGGTTGGACTCAAGACGATAGTTACCGGATAAGGCGCAGCGGTCGGGC
TGAACGGGGGGTTCGTGCACACAGCCCAGCTTGGAGCGAACGACCTACACCGAACTGAGATACCTACAGC
GTGAGCTATGAGAAAGCGCCACGCTTCCCGAAGGGAGAAAGGCGGACAGGTATCCGGTAAGCGGCAGGGT
CGGAACAGGAGAGCGCACGAGGGAGCTTCCAGGGGGAAACGCCTGGTATCTTTATAGTCCTGTCGGGTTT
CGCCACCTCTGACTTGAGCGTCGATTTTTGTGATGCTCGTCAGGGGGGCGGAGCCTATGGAAAAACGCCA
GCAACGCGGCCTTTTTACGGTTCCTGGCCTTTTGCTGGCCTTTTGCTCACATGTTCTTTCCTGCGTTATC
CCCTGATTCTGTGGATAACCGTATTACCGCCTTTGAGTGAGCTGATACCGCTCGCCGCAGCCGAACGACC
GAGCGCAGCGAGTCAGTGAGCGAGGAAGCGGAAGAGCGCCTGATGCGGTATTTTCTCCTTACGCATCTGT
GCGGTATTTCACACCGCATAAATTCCGACACCATCGAATGGTGCAAAACCTTTCGCGGTATGGCATGATA
GCGCCCGGAAGAGAGTCAATTCAGGGTGGTGAATGTGAAACCAGTAACGTTATACGATGTCGCAGAGTAT
GCCGGTGTCTCTTATCAGACCGTTTCCCGCGTGGTGAACCAGGCCAGCCACGTTTCTGCGAAAACGCGGG
AAAAAGTGGAAGCGGCGATGGCGGAGCTGAATTACATTCCCAACCGCGTGGCACAACAACTGGCGGGCAA
ACAGTCGTTGCTGATTGGCGTTGCCACCTCCAGTCTGGCCCTGCACGCGCCGTCGCAAATTGTCGCGGCG
ATTAAATCTCGCGCCGATCAACTGGGTGCCAGCGTGGTGGTGTCGATGGTAGAACGAAGCGGCGTCGAAG
CCTGTAAAGCGGCGGTGCACAATCTTCTCGCGCAACGCGTCAGTGGGCTGATCATTAACTATCCGCTGGA
TGACCAGGATGCCATTGCTGTGGAAGCTGCCTGCACTAATGTTCCGGCGTTATTTCTTGATGTCTCTGAC
CAGACACCCATCAACAGTATTATTTTCTCCCATGAAGACGGTACGCGACTGGGCGTGGAGCATCTGGTCG
CATTGGGTCACCAGCAAATCGCGCTGTTAGCGGGCCCATTAAGTTCTGTCTCGGCGCGTCTGCGTCTGGC
TGGCTGGCATAAATATCTCACTCGCAATCAAATTCAGCCGATAGCGGAACGGGAAGGCGACTGGAGTGCC
ATGTCCGGTTTTCAACAAACCATGCAAATGCTGAATGAGGGCATCGTTCCCACTGCGATGCTGGTTGCCA
ACGATCAGATGGCGCTGGGCGCAATGCGCGCCATTACCGAGTCCGGGCTGCGCGTTGGTGCGGATATCTC
GGTAGTGGGATACGACGATACCGAAGACAGCTCATGTTATATCCCGCCGTTAACCACCATCAAACAGGAT
TTTCGCCTGCTGGGGCAAACCAGCGTGGACCGCTTGCTGCAACTCTCTCAGGGCCAGGCGGTGAAGGGCA
ATCAGCTGTTGCCCGTCTCACTGGTGAAAAGAAAAACCACCCTGGCGCCCAATACGCAAACCGCCTCTCC
CCGCGCGTTGGCCGATTCATTAATGCAGCTGGCACGACAGGTTTCCCGACTGGAAAGCGGGCAGTGAGCG
CAACGCAATTAATGTGAGTTAGCTCACTCATTAGGCACCCCAGGCTTTACACTTTATGCTTCCGGCTCGT
ATGTTGTGTGGAATTGTGAGCGGATAACAATTTCACACAGGAAACAGCTATGACCATGATTACGGATTCA
CTGGCCGTCGTTTTACAACGTCGTGACTGGGAAAACCCTGGCGTTACCCAACTTAATCGCCTTGCAGCAC
ATCCCCCTTTCGCCAGCTGGCGTAATAGCGAAGAGGCCCGCACCGATCGCCCTTCCCAACAGTTGCGCAG
CCTGAATGGCGAATGGCGCTTTGCCTGGTTTCCGGCACCAGAAGCGGTGCCGGAAAGCTGGCTGGAGTGC
GATCTTCCTGAGGCCGATACTGTCGTCGTCCCCTCAAACTGGCAGATGCACGGTTACGATGCGCCCATCT
ACACCAACGTAACCTATCCCATTACGGTCAATCCGCCGTTTGTTCCCACGGAGAATCCGACGGGTTGTTA
CTCGCTCACATTTAATGTTGATGAAAGCTGGCTACAGGAAGGCCAGACGCGAATTATTTTTGATGGCGTT
GGAATT
Features (pLannotate 1.2.2; 17 found; start..end, strand, type, name):
      6..107     -  CDS            yciV (fragment): RNAAM_ECOLI - Also known as trpH From Escherichia coli (strain K12).
    183..211     +  promoter       tac promoter: strong E. coli promoter; hybrid between the trp and lac UV5 promoters
    219..235     +  protein_bind   lac operator: The lac repressor binds to the lac operator to inhibit transcription in E. coli. This inhibition can be relieved by adding lactose or isopropyl-β-D-thiogalactopyranoside (IPTG). lac repressor encoded by lacI
    258..911     +  CDS            GST26_SCHJA: Experimental evidence at protein level: Swiss-Prot protein existence level 1. GST isoenzymes appear to play a central role in the parasite detoxification system. Other functions are also suspected including a role in increasing the solubility of haematin in the parasite gut. From Schistosoma japonicum (Blood fluke).
    942..1517    +  CDS            cnnm-2 (fragment): CNNM2_CAEEL - Protein inferred from homology: Swiss-Prot protein existence level 3. Probable metal transporter. Probably acts redundantly with the other metal transport proteins cnnm-1, cnnm-3, cnnm-4 and cnnm-5 to regulate Mg(2+) homeostasis. From Caenorhabditis elegans.
   1553..1592    +  CDS            rop (fragment): Rop protein, which maintains plasmids at low copy number; rop
   1694..1734    +  misc_feature   bom (fragment): basis of mobility region from pBR322
   1839..1943    +  promoter       AmpR promoter: bla
   1944..2804    +  CDS            AmpR: β-lactamase; bla; confers resistance to ampicillin, carbenicillin, and related antibiotics
   2975..3563    +  rep_origin     ori: high-copy-number ColE1/pMB1/pBR322/pUC origin of replication
   3749..3800    -  misc_feature   bom (fragment): basis of mobility region from pBR322
   3807..3884    +  promoter       lacIq promoter: lacI (mutant); In the lacIq allele, a single base change in the promoter boosts expression of the lacI gene about 10-fold.
   3885..4967    +  CDS            lacI: lac repressor; lacI; The lac repressor binds to the lac operator to inhibit transcription in E. coli. This inhibition can be relieved by adding lactose or isopropyl-β-D-thiogalactopyranoside (IPTG).
   4980..5001    +  protein_bind   CAP binding site: CAP binding activates transcription in the presence of cAMP. E. coli catabolite activator protein
   5016..5046    +  promoter       lac promoter: promoter for the E. coli lac operon
   5054..5070    +  protein_bind   lac operator: The lac repressor binds to the lac operator to inhibit transcription in E. coli. This inhibition can be relieved by adding lactose or isopropyl-β-D-thiogalactopyranoside (IPTG). lac repressor encoded by lacI
   5090..5263    +  CDS            lacZα: LacZα fragment of β-galactosidase; lacZ fragment
