[The description below was written by a language model from this plasmid's Addgene catalogue record and pLannotate feature annotations shown in this document.]
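Description:
pGEX-6P-1 Caenorhabditis elegans CNNM2 CBS-pair domain is a bacterial expression plasmid of about 5.5 kb, built on the pGEX-6P-1 backbone for producing a GST fusion protein in E. coli. It replicates from a high-copy ColE1/pMB1-type origin and is selected with ampicillin through the bla (β-lactamase) gene driven by its own promoter. The feature table also picks up backbone remnants typical of this vector family: short rop and bom fragments from pBR322, a small yciV fragment, and a lac promoter/operator with a lacZα segment downstream of lacI. None of these has a role in expression of the insert.

The payload is a 552 bp fragment of C. elegans cnnm-2, encoding the CBS-pair domain of this probable metal transporter implicated in magnesium homeostasis. It was cloned between BamHI and XhoI sites, both of which were retained. It lies downstream of the Schistosoma japonicum glutathione S-transferase coding sequence, giving an N-terminal GST tag that allows affinity capture on glutathione resin. The pGEX-6P series normally carries a PreScission protease site between GST and the insert for tag removal, although this site is not annotated in the feature table. Transcription is driven by the hybrid tac promoter with an adjacent lac operator. The plasmid also carries lacI under the lacIq promoter, so expression is repressed until induced with IPTG, independently of the host's repressor level.

The stated purpose is simply expression of the domain. The associated publication concerns the conservation of CNNM binding by phosphatases of regenerating liver, which suggests the recombinant protein was made for biochemical or binding studies.
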