Addgene plasmid #166433: pGEX-6P-1 Caenorhabditis elegans CNNM2 CBS-pair domain
Purpose: Express pGEX-6P-1 Caenorhabditis elegans CNNM2 CBS-pair domain
Depositing lab: Kalle Gehring. Depositing organization: McGill University. Publication: Burst kinetics and CNNM binding are evolutionarily conserved properties of phosphatases of regenerating liver. Fakih R, Goldstein RH, Kozlov G, Gehring K. J Biol Chem. 2023 Apr;299(4):103055. doi: 10.1016/j.jbc.2023.103055. Epub 2023 Feb 22. PubMed 36822330.
Backbone
  Vector backbone: pGEX-6P-1
  Backbone manufacturer: Amersham-Pharmacia
  Backbone size w/o insert (bp): 4984
  Total vector size (bp): 5536
  Vector type: Bacterial Expression
Growth in bacteria
  Bacterial resistance: Ampicillin, 100 μg/mL
  Growth temperature: 37°C
  Growth strain: DH5alpha
  Copy number: High Copy
Gene/Insert
  Gene/Insert name: Caenorhabditis elegans CNNM2 CBS-pair domain
  Species: C. elegans (nematode)
  Insert size (bp): 552
  Promoter: Tac, LacI, Amp
  Tag / fusion protein: GST (N terminal on backbone)
  Cloning method: Restriction Enzyme; 5′ cloning site BamHI (not destroyed); 3′ cloning site XhoI (not destroyed)
  Sequencing primers: 5′ pGEX Fwd; 3′ pGEX Rev
Terms and licenses: Academic/Nonprofit Terms; Industry Terms: Not Available to Industry
How to cite: pGEX-6P-1 Caenorhabditis elegans CNNM2 CBS-pair domain was a gift from Kalle Gehring (Addgene plasmid # 166433 ; http://n2t.net/addgene:166433 ; RRID:Addgene_166433)
